>Addgene plasmid #75116 | MSCV-BRD9_N216A-PGK-Puro-IRES-GFP | depositor partial sequence | sequence record 142056 | insert
ATGGGCAAGAAGCACAAGAAGCACAAGGCCGAGTGGCGCTCGTCCTACGAGGATTATGCCGACAAGCCCC
TGGAGAAGCCTCTAAAGCTAGTCCTGAAGGTCGGAGGAAGTGAAGTGACTGAACTCTCAGGATCCGGCCA
CGACTCCAGTTACTATGATGACAGGTCAGACCATGAGCGAGAGAGGCACAAAGAAAAGAAAAAGAAGAAG
AAGAAGAAGTCCGAGAAGGAGAAGCATCTGGACGATGAGGAAAGAAGGAAGCGAAAGGAAGAGAAGAAGC
GGAAGCGAGAGAGGGAGCACTGTGACACGGAGGGAGAGGCTGACGACTTTGATCCTGGGAAGAAGGTGGA
GGTGGAGCCGCCCCCAGATCGGCCAGTCCGAGCGTGCCGGACACAGCCAGCCGAAAATGAGAGCACACCT
ATTCAGCAACTCCTGGAACACTTCCTCCGCCAGCTTCAGAGAAAAGATCCCCATGGATTTTTTGCTTTTC
CTGTCACGGATGCAATTGCTCCTGGATATTCAATGATAATAAAACATCCCATGGATTTTGGCACCATGAA
AGACAAAATTGTAGCTAATGAATACAAGTCAGTTACGGAATTTAAGGCAGATTTCAAGCTGATGTGTGAT
AATGCAATGACATACGCAAGGCCAGATACCGTGTACTACAAGTTGGCGAAGAAGATCCTTCACGCAGGCT
TTAAGATGATGAGCAAACAGGCAGCTCTTTTGGGCAATGAAGATACAGCTGTTGAGGAACCTGTCCCTGA
AGTTGTACCAGTACAAGTAGAAACTGCCAAGAAATCCAAAAAGCCGAGTAGAGAAGTTATCAGCTGCATG
TTTGAGCCTGAAGGGAATGCCTGCAGCTTGACGGACAGTACCGCAGAGGAGCACGTGCTGGCGCTGGTGG
AGCACGCAGCTGACGAAGCTCGGGACAGGATCAACCGGTTCCTCCCAGGCGGCAAGATGGGCTATCTGAA
GAGGAACGGGGACGGGAGCCTGCTCTACAGCGTGGTCAACACGGCCGAGCCGGACGCTGATGAGGAGGAG
ACCCACCCGGTGGACTTGAGCTCGCTCTCCAGTAAGCTACTCCCAGGCTTCACCACGCTGGGCTTCAAAG
ACGAGAGAAGAAACAAAGTCACCTTTCTCTCCAGTGCCACTACTGCGCTTTCGATGCAGAATAATTCAGT
ATTTGGCGACTTGAAGTCGGACGAGATGGAGCTGCTCTACTCAGCCTACGGAGATGAGACAGGCGTGCAG
TGTGCGCTGAGCCTGCAGGAGTTTGTGAAGGATGCTGGGAGCTACAGCAAGAAAGTGGTGGACGACCTCC
TGGACCAGATCACAGGCGGAGACCACTCTAGGACGCTCTTCCAGCTGAAGCAGAGAAGAAATGTTCCCAT
GAAGCCTCCAGATGAAGCCAAGGTTGGGGACACCCTAGGAGACAGCAGCAGCTCTGTTCTGGAGTTCATG
TCGATGAAGTCCTATCCCGACGTTTCTGTGGATATCTCCATGCTCAGCTCTCTGGGGAAGGTGAAGAAGG
AGCTGGACCCTGACGACAGCCATTTGAACTTGGATGAGACGACGAAGCTCCTGCAGGACCTGCACGAAGC
ACAGGCGGAGCGCGGCGGCTCTCGGCCGTCGTCCAACCTCAGCTCCCTGTCCAACGCCTCCGAGAGGGAC
CAGCACCACCTGGGAAGCCCTTCTCGCCTGAGTGTCGGGGAGCAGCCAGACGTCACCCACGACCCCTATG
AGTTTCTTCAGTCTCCAGAGCCTGCGGCCTCTGCCAAGACCTAA
