>Addgene plasmid #75116 | MSCV-BRD9_N216A-PGK-Puro-IRES-GFP | addgene partial sequence | sequence record 146671 | pLXSN5 5'-CCCTTGAACCTCCTCGTTCGACC-3'
AAGCACAAGAAGCACAAGGCCGAGTGGCGCTCGTCCTACGAGGATTATGCCGACAAGCCCCTGGAGAAGC
CTCTAAAGCTAGTCCTGAAGGTCGGAGGAAGTGAAGTGACTGAACTCTCAGGATCCGGCCACGACTCCAG
TTACTATGATGACAGGTCAGACCATGAGCGAGAGAGGCACAAAGAAAAGAAAAAGAAGAAGAAGAAGAAG
TCCGAGAAGGAGAAGCATCTGGACGATGAGGAAAGAAGGAAGCGAAAGGAAGAGAAGAAGCGGAAGCGAG
AGAGGGAGCACTGTGACACGGAGGGAGAGGCTGACGACTTTGATCCTGGGAAGAAGGTGGAGGTGGAGCC
GCCCCCAGATCGGCCAGTCCGAGCGTGCCGGACACAGCCAGCCGAAAATGAGAGCACACCTATTCAGCAA
CTCCTGGAACACTTCCTCCGCCAGCTTCAGAGAAAAGATCCCCATGGATTTTTTGCTTTTCCTGTCACGG
ATGCAATTGCTCCTGGATATTCAATGATAATAAAACATCCCATGGATTTTGGCACCATGAAAGACAAAAT
TGTAGCTAATGAATACAAGTCAGTTACGGAATTTAAGGCAGATTTCAAGCTGATGTGTGATAATGCAATG
ACATACGCAAGGCCAGATACCGTGTACTACAAGTTGGCGAAGAAGATCCTTCACGCAGGCTTTAAGATGA
TGAGCAAACAGGCAGCTCTTTTGGGCAATGAAGATACAGCTGTTGAGGAACCTGTCCCTGAAGTTGTACC
AGTACAAGTAGAA
