>Addgene plasmid #75116 | MSCV-BRD9_N216A-PGK-Puro-IRES-GFP | addgene partial sequence | sequence record 147441 | MSCV_C_rev2 5'-ggccagaggccacttgtgtagcgcc-3'
AGAGGCCGCAGGCTCTGGAGACTGAAGAAACTCATAGGGGTCGTGGGTGACGTCTGGCTGCTCCCCGACA
CTCAGGCGAGAAGGGCTTCCCAGGTGGTGCTGGTCCCTCTCGGAGGCGTTGGACAGGGAGCTGAGGTTGG
ACGACGGCCGAGAGCCGCCGCGCTCCGCCTGTGCTTCGTGCAGGTCCTGCAGGAGCTTCGTCGTCTCATC
CAAGTTCAAATGGCTGTCGTCAGGGTCCAGCTCCTTCTTCACCTTCCCCAGAGAGCTGAGCATGGAGATA
TCCACAGAAACGTCGGGATAGGACTTCATCGACATGAACTCCAGAACAGAGCTGCTGCTGTCTCCTAGGG
TGTCCCCAACCTTGGCTTCATCTGGAGGCTTCATGGGAACATTTCTTCTCTGCTTCAGCTGGAAGAGCGT
CCTAGAGTGGTCTCCGCCTGTGATCTGGTCCAGGAGGTCGTCCACCACTTTCTTGCTGTAGCTCCCAGCA
TCCTTCACAAACTCCTGCAGGCTCAGCGCACACTGCACGCCTGTCTCATCTCCGTAGGCTGAGTAGAGCA
GCTCCATCTCGTCCGACTTCAAGTCGCCAAATACTGAATTATTCTGCATCGAAAGCGCAGTAGTGGCACT
GGAGAGAAAGGTGACTTTGTTTCTTCTCTCGTCTTTGAAGCCCAGCGTGGTGAAGCCTGGGAGTAGCTTA
CTGGAGAGCGAGCTCAAGTCCACCGGGTGGGTCTCCTCCTCATCAGCGTCCGG
