[The description below was written by a language model from this plasmid's Addgene catalogue record.]
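Description:
MSCV-BRD9_N216A-PGK-Puro-IRES-GFP is a retroviral expression plasmid built on the MSCV-transgene-PGK-Puro-IRES-GFP backbone (about 7.7 kb without insert), a murine stem cell virus–type vector intended for packaging into retroviral particles and stable transduction of mammalian cells. It is propagated in bacteria under ampicillin selection; the copy number is recorded as unknown and the origin of replication is not stated. No feature table accompanies the record, so the layout described here is inferred from the construct and backbone names rather than from annotated coordinates.

The payload is a roughly 1.8 kb human BRD9 coding sequence carrying the single amino acid substitution N216A, cloned between XhoI and EcoRI sites that both remain intact. In MSCV vectors of this design the transgene is normally transcribed from the viral 5′ LTR, although the record does not explicitly name the promoter driving BRD9. Downstream, as the name indicates, a PGK promoter drives a bicistronic marker cassette in which puromycin resistance is followed by an IRES and GFP. Transduced cells can therefore be enriched by puromycin selection and also tracked or sorted by fluorescence, independently of the BRD9 transcript. No epitope tag is recorded.

The stated purpose is retroviral expression of this BRD9 point mutant. The associated publication concerns the sensitivity of myeloid leukemia cells to BRD9 inhibition and engineered resistance to it. This suggests the construct was used to test how altered BRD9 behaves in such cells, but the record does not state the specific functional consequence of N216A.
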