Addgene plasmid #75116: MSCV-BRD9_N216A-PGK-Puro-IRES-GFP
Purpose: Retroviral expression plasmid encoding a human BRD9 mutant carrying the N216A single amino acid mutation
Depositing lab: Christopher Vakoc. Depositing organization: Cold Spring Harbor Laboratory. Publication: Sensitivity and engineered resistance of myeloid leukemia cells to BRD9 inhibition. Hohmann AF, Martin LJ, Minder JL, Roe JS, Shi J, Steurer S, Bader G, McConnell D, Pearson M, Gerstberger T, Gottschamel T, Thompson D, Suzuki Y, Koegl M, Vakoc CR. Nat Chem Biol. 2016 Jul 4. doi: 10.1038/nchembio.2115. PubMed 27376689.
Backbone
  Vector backbone: MSCV-transgene-PGK-Puro IRES-GFP
  Backbone size w/o insert (bp): 7656
  Vector type: Retroviral
  Selectable markers: Puromycin
Growth in bacteria
  Bacterial resistance: Ampicillin, 100 μg/mL
  Growth temperature: 37°C
  Growth strain: NEB Stable
  Copy number: Unknown
Gene/Insert
  Gene/Insert name: BRD9
  Species: H. sapiens (human)
  Insert size (bp): 1794
  Mutation: single amino acid mutation N216A
  Entrez Gene: BRD9 (a.k.a. LAVS3040, PRO9856, SMARCI2)
  Cloning method: Restriction Enzyme; 5′ cloning site Xho1 (not destroyed); 3′ cloning site EcoR1 (not destroyed)
  Sequencing primers: 5′ MSCV5; 3′ MSCV3
Terms and licenses: Academic/Nonprofit Terms; Industry Terms: Not Available to Industry
How to cite: MSCV-BRD9_N216A-PGK-Puro-IRES-GFP was a gift from Christopher Vakoc (Addgene plasmid # 75116 ; http://n2t.net/addgene:75116 ; RRID:Addgene_75116)
